>Addgene plasmid #132009 | pDONR221_SLC18A3 | addgene full sequence | sequence record 260959 | Addgene NGS Result
CTTTCCTGCGTTATCCCCTGATTCTGTGGATAACCGTATTACCGCCTTTGAGTGAGCTGATACCGCTCGC
CGCAGCCGAACGACCGAGCGCAGCGAGTCAGTGAGCGAGGAAGCGGAAGAGCGCCCAATACGCAAACCGC
CTCTCCCCGCGCGTTGGCCGATTCATTAATGCAGCTGGCACGACAGGTTTCCCGACTGGAAAGCGGGCAG
TGAGCGCAACGCAATTAATACGCGTACCGCTAGCCAGGAAGAGTTTGTAGAAACGCAAAAAGGCCATCCG
TCAGGATGGCCTTCTGCTTAGTTTGATGCCTGGCAGTTTATGGCGGGCGTCCTGCCCGCCACCCTCCGGG
CCGTTGCTTCACAACGTTCAAATCCGCTCCCGGCGGATTTGTCCTACTCAGGAGAGCGTTCACCGACAAA
CAACAGATAAAACGAAAGGCCCAGTCTTCCGACTGAGCCTTTCGTTTTATTTGATGCCTGGCAGTTCCCT
ACTCTCGCGTTAACGCTAGCATGGATGTTTTCCCAGTCACGACGTTGTAAAACGACGGCCAGTCTTAAGC
TCGGGCCCCAAATAATGATTTTATTTTGACTGATAGTGACCTGTTCGTTGCAACACATTGATGAGCAATG
CTTTTTTATAATGCCAACTTTGTACAAAAAAGCAGGCTCCACCATGGAAAGCGCCGAGCCCGCCGGACAG
GCCAGAGCCGCCGCCACTAAACTGAGCGAAGCCGTCGGAGCCGCACTGCAGGAACCCAGGAGACAGAGGC
GGCTGGTGCTGGTAATCGTGTGCGTGGCCCTGCTGCTGGACAACATGCTGTATATGGTAATCGTGCCGAT
CGTCCCCGACTATATAGCGCACATGAGAGGCGGCGGCGAGGGCCCAACCAGAACACCAGAGGTGTGGGAG
CCAACACTGCCACTGCCCACACCAGCCAACGCCAGCGCCTACACCGCCAATACATCTGCCTCCCCAACAG
CCGCCTGGCCCGCCGGCAGCGCCCTGAGACCAAGGTACCCTACAGAGAGCGAGGATGTGAAGATCGGCGT
GCTGTTTGCCTCCAAGGCCATCCTGCAGCTGCTGGTGAATCCACTGAGCGGCCCATTCATCGACAGGATG
TCCTACGATGTGCCCCTGCTGATCGGCCTGGGCGTGATGTTCGCCTCTACAGTGCTGTTCGCCTTTGCCG
AGGATTACGCCACACTGTTTGCCGCCAGGAGCCTGCAGGGCCTGGGCTCCGCCTTCGCCGATACCAGCGG
CATCGCCATGATCGCCGATAAGTACCCTGAGGAGCCAGAGAGATCTAGGGCCCTGGGCGTGGCCCTGGCC
TTTATCAGCTTCGGCTCTCTGGTGGCCCCTCCATTTGGCGGCATCCTGTACGAGTTTGCCGGCAAGAGAG
TGCCATTTCTGGTGCTGGCCGCCGTGAGCCTGTTTGACGCCCTGCTGCTGCTGGCCGTGGCCAAGCCTTT
CTCTGCCGCCGCCAGGGCCAGAGCCAATCTGCCCGTGGGCACCCCAATCCACAGACTGATGCTGGATCCT
TACATCGCCGTGGTGGCCGGCGCCCTGACCACATGCAACATCCCCCTGGCCTTTCTGGAGCCTACCATCG
CCACATGGATGAAGCACACCATGGCCGCCAGCGAGTGGGAGATGGGCATGGCCTGGCTGCCTGCCTTTGT
GCCTCACGTGCTGGGCGTGTACCTGACAGTGAGGCTGGCCGCCAGGTATCCACACCTGCAGTGGCTGTAT
GGCGCCCTGGGCCTGGCCGTGATCGGCGCCTCCTCTTGTATCGTGCCCGCCTGCAGATCTTTTGCCCCAC
TGGTGGTGTCTCTGTGCGGCCTGTGCTTCGGCATCGCCCTGGTGGATACAGCCCTGCTGCCAACCCTGGC
CTTCCTGGTGGACGTGAGACACGTGAGCGTGTATGGCTCCGTGTATGCCATCGCCGACATCTCTTATTCC
GTGGCCTACGCCCTGGGCCCTATCGTGGCCGGCCACATCGTGCACTCTCTGGGCTTCGAGCAGCTGTCTC
TGGGCATGGGCCTGGCCAATCTGCTGTATGCCCCAGTGCTGCTGCTGCTGAGGAACGTGGGCCTGCTGAC
AAGATCCCGCTCTGAGAGGGACGTGCTGCTGGATGAGCCTCCCCAGGGCCTGTACGATGCCGTGAGACTG
AGAGAGAGACCAGTGTCTGGCCAGGATGGCGAGCCACGGAGCCCACCTGGACCATTTGACGCTTGCGAAG
ATGACTACAACTACTATTACACCCGAAGTGACCCAGCTTTCTTGTACAAAGTTGGCATTATAAGAAAGCA
TTGCTTATCAATTTGTTGCAACGAACAGGTCACTATCAGTCAAAATAAAATCATTATTTGCCATCCAGCT
GATATCCCCTATAGTGAGTCGTATTACATGGTCATAGCTGTTTCCTGGCAGCTCTGGCCCGTGTCTCAAA
ATCTCTGATGTTACATTGCACAAGATAAAAATATATCATCATGAACAATAAAACTGTCTGCTTACATAAA
CAGTAATACAAGGGGTGTTATGAGCCATATTCAACGGGAAACGTCGAGGCCGCGATTAAATTCCAACATG
GATGCTGATTTATATGGGTATAAATGGGCTCGCGATAATGTCGGGCAATCAGGTGCGACAATCTATCGCT
TGTATGGGAAGCCCGATGCGCCAGAGTTGTTTCTGAAACATGGCAAAGGTAGCGTTGCCAATGATGTTAC
AGATGAGATGGTCAGACTAAACTGGCTGACGGAATTTATGCCTCTTCCGACCATCAAGCATTTTATCCGT
ACTCCTGATGATGCATGGTTACTCACCACTGCGATCCCCGGAAAAACAGCATTCCAGGTATTAGAAGAAT
ATCCTGATTCAGGTGAAAATATTGTTGATGCGCTGGCAGTGTTCCTGCGCCGGTTGCATTCGATTCCTGT
TTGTAATTGTCCTTTTAACAGCGATCGCGTATTTCGTCTCGCTCAGGCGCAATCACGAATGAATAACGGT
TTGGTTGATGCGAGTGATTTTGATGACGAGCGTAATGGCTGGCCTGTTGAACAAGTCTGGAAAGAAATGC
ATAAACTTTTGCCATTCTCACCGGATTCAGTCGTCACTCATGGTGATTTCTCACTTGATAACCTTATTTT
TGACGAGGGGAAATTAATAGGTTGTATTGATGTTGGACGAGTCGGAATCGCAGACCGATACCAGGATCTT
GCCATCCTATGGAACTGCCTCGGTGAGTTTTCTCCTTCATTACAGAAACGGCTTTTTCAAAAATATGGTA
TTGATAATCCTGATATGAATAAATTGCAGTTTCATTTGATGCTCGATGAGTTTTTCTAATCAGAATTGGT
TAATTGGTTGTAACACTGGCAGAGCATTACGCTGACTTGACGGGACGGCGCAAGCTCATGACCAAAATCC
CTTAACGTGAGTTACGCGTCGTTCCACTGAGCGTCAGACCCCGTAGAAAAGATCAAAGGATCTTCTTGAG
ATCCTTTTTTTCTGCGCGTAATCTGCTGCTTGCAAACAAAAAAACCACCGCTACCAGCGGTGGTTTGTTT
GCCGGATCAAGAGCTACCAACTCTTTTTCCGAAGGTAACTGGCTTCAGCAGAGCGCAGATACCAAATACT
GTTCTTCTAGTGTAGCCGTAGTTAGGCCACCACTTCAAGAACTCTGTAGCACCGCCTACATACCTCGCTC
TGCTAATCCTGTTACCAGTGGCTGCTGCCAGTGGCGATAAGTCGTGTCTTACCGGGTTGGACTCAAGACG
ATAGTTACCGGATAAGGCGCAGCGGTCGGGCTGAACGGGGGGTTCGTGCACACAGCCCAGCTTGGAGCGA
ACGACCTACACCGAACTGAGATACCTACAGCGTGAGCTATGAGAAAGCGCCACGCTTCCCGAAGGGAGAA
AGGCGGACAGGTATCCGGTAAGCGGCAGGGTCGGAACAGGAGAGCGCACGAGGGAGCTTCCAGGGGGAAA
CGCCTGGTATCTTTATAGTCCTGTCGGGTTTCGCCACCTCTGACTTGAGCGTCGATTTTTGTGATGCTCG
TCAGGGGGGCGGAGCCTATGGAAAAACGCCAGCAACGCGGCCTTTTTACGGTTCCTGGCCTTTTGCTGGC
CTTTTGCTCACATGTT
Features (pLannotate 1.2.2; 10 found; start..end, strand, type, name):
    121..213     +  CDS            lacI (fragment): lac repressor; lacI; The lac repressor binds to the lac operator to inhibit transcription in E. coli. This inhibition can be relieved by adding lactose or isopropyl-β-D-thiogalactopyranoside (IPTG).
    268..295     -  terminator     rrnB T2 terminator: transcription terminator T2 from the E. coli rrnB gene
    427..470     +  terminator     rrnB T1 terminator: Escherichia coli rrnB; transcription terminator T1 from the E. coli rrnB gene
    517..553     -  CDS            lacZα (fragment): LacZα fragment of β-galactosidase; lacZ fragment
    569..668     +  protein_bind   attL1: mutant version of attL; recombination site for the Gateway® LR reaction LR Clonase™
    674..2269    +  CDS            SLC18A3: VACHT_HUMAN - Also known as VACHT. Experimental evidence at protein level: Swiss-Prot protein existence level 1. Involved in acetylcholine transport into synaptic vesicles. From Homo sapiens (Human).
   2271..2370    -  protein_bind   attL2: mutant version of attL; recombination site for the Gateway® LR reaction LR Clonase™
   2388..2406    -  promoter       T7 promoter: promoter for bacteriophage T7 RNA polymerase
   2540..3349    +  CDS            KanR: aminoglycoside phosphotransferase; aph(3')-Ia; confers resistance to kanamycin in bacteria or G418 (Geneticin®) in eukaryotes
   3496..4084    +  rep_origin     ori: high-copy-number ColE1/pMB1/pBR322/pUC origin of replication
