[The description below was written by a language model from this plasmid's Addgene catalogue record and pLannotate feature annotations shown in this document.]
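Description:
pDONR221_SLC18A3 is a Gateway entry clone built on the commercial pDONR221 donor backbone and carrying a codon-optimized open reading frame for human SLC18A3, also known as VACHT, the vesicular acetylcholine transporter that loads acetylcholine into synaptic vesicles. The sequenced plasmid is 4,146 nt, consistent with a backbone of about 2.55 kb plus a 1,596 bp insert. It is maintained in E. coli at high copy through a ColE1/pUC-type origin and selected with kanamycin via an aminoglycoside phosphotransferase (KanR) gene.

The SLC18A3 coding sequence sits directly between attL1 and attL2, the recombination sites left after a BP reaction. These sites allow an LR Clonase reaction to move the ORF, in a defined orientation, into any attR-containing destination vector. Upstream of attL1 lie the rrnB T1 and T2 transcription terminators, which shield the insert from read-through transcription in bacteria. Short annotated lacI and lacZα fragments are backbone remnants rather than functional genes, and a T7 promoter lies just beyond attL2, pointing back toward the insert on the opposite strand. M13 forward and reverse priming sites flank the cassette for sequence verification.

Although the repository lists the vector type as mammalian expression, the feature table shows no eukaryotic promoter or polyadenylation signal, so the plasmid is not itself an expression construct. Its stated purpose is to serve as a source clone for subcloning the ORF into custom expression vectors. It belongs to a large consortium collection of solute carrier (SLC) transporter clones assembled to support transporter research and drug discovery.
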