Addgene plasmid #132009: pDONR221_SLC18A3
Purpose: Gateway entry clone with codon-optimized ORF sequence for subcloning into custom expression vectors
Depositing lab: RESOLUTE Consortium & Giulio Superti-Furga. Depositing organization: CeMM Research Center for Molecular Medicine. Publication: The RESOLUTE consortium: unlocking SLC transporters for drug discovery. Superti-Furga G, Lackner D, Wiedmer T, Ingles-Prieto A, Barbosa B, Girardi E, Goldmann U, Gurtl B, Klavins K, Klimek C, Lindinger S, Lineiro-Retes E, Muller AC, Onstein S, Redinger G, Reil D, Sedlyarov V, Wolf G, Crawford M, Everley R, ... Steppan CM. Nat Rev Drug Discov. 2020 Jul;19(7):429-430. doi: 10.1038/d41573-020-00056-6. PubMed 32265506.
Backbone
  Vector backbone: pDONR221
  Backbone manufacturer: Thermo Fisher Scientific
  Backbone size w/o insert (bp): 2550
  Vector type: Mammalian Expression
Growth in bacteria
  Bacterial resistance: Kanamycin, 50 μg/mL
  Growth temperature: 37°C
  Growth strain: Stbl3
  Copy number: High Copy
Gene/Insert
  Gene/Insert name: SLC18A3 (alt name: VACHT)
  Species: H. sapiens (human)
  Insert size (bp): 1596
  Entrez Gene: SLC18A3 (a.k.a. CMS21, VACHT)
  Cloning method: Gateway Cloning
  Sequencing primers: 5′ M13-fwd; 3′ M13-rev
Terms and licenses: Academic/Nonprofit Terms; Industry Terms
Depositor comments: For more information on the full Resolute plasmid collection, please see www.addgene.org/depositor-collections/re-solute/. Please provide your feedback on this plasmid to the RESOLUTE consortium by filling out their RESOLUTE repository feedback form: https://forms.office.com/Pages/ResponsePage.aspx?id=0e05yklzmkS7rjFGQL4N7z4feCLQvEJAmVcOCM_u885UN1JJRko0Ukg4TVQwNTZLOUxPQVJWT1NHUCQlQCN0PWcu
How to cite: pDONR221_SLC18A3 was a gift from RESOLUTE Consortium & Giulio Superti-Furga (Addgene plasmid # 132009 ; http://n2t.net/addgene:132009 ; RRID:Addgene_132009)
