>Addgene plasmid #132009 | pDONR221_SLC18A3 | depositor partial sequence | sequence record 253418 | Codon-optimized ORF of SLC18A3
ATGGAAAGCGCCGAGCCCGCCGGACAGGCCAGAGCCGCCGCCACTAAACTGAGCGAAGCCGTCGGAGCCG
CACTGCAGGAACCCAGGAGACAGAGGCGGCTGGTGCTGGTAATCGTGTGCGTGGCCCTGCTGCTGGACAA
CATGCTGTATATGGTAATCGTGCCGATCGTCCCCGACTATATAGCGCACATGAGAGGCGGCGGCGAGGGC
CCAACCAGAACACCAGAGGTGTGGGAGCCAACACTGCCACTGCCCACACCAGCCAACGCCAGCGCCTACA
CCGCCAATACATCTGCCTCCCCAACAGCCGCCTGGCCCGCCGGCAGCGCCCTGAGACCAAGGTACCCTAC
AGAGAGCGAGGATGTGAAGATCGGCGTGCTGTTTGCCTCCAAGGCCATCCTGCAGCTGCTGGTGAATCCA
CTGAGCGGCCCATTCATCGACAGGATGTCCTACGATGTGCCCCTGCTGATCGGCCTGGGCGTGATGTTCG
CCTCTACAGTGCTGTTCGCCTTTGCCGAGGATTACGCCACACTGTTTGCCGCCAGGAGCCTGCAGGGCCT
GGGCTCCGCCTTCGCCGATACCAGCGGCATCGCCATGATCGCCGATAAGTACCCTGAGGAGCCAGAGAGA
TCTAGGGCCCTGGGCGTGGCCCTGGCCTTTATCAGCTTCGGCTCTCTGGTGGCCCCTCCATTTGGCGGCA
TCCTGTACGAGTTTGCCGGCAAGAGAGTGCCATTTCTGGTGCTGGCCGCCGTGAGCCTGTTTGACGCCCT
GCTGCTGCTGGCCGTGGCCAAGCCTTTCTCTGCCGCCGCCAGGGCCAGAGCCAATCTGCCCGTGGGCACC
CCAATCCACAGACTGATGCTGGATCCTTACATCGCCGTGGTGGCCGGCGCCCTGACCACATGCAACATCC
CCCTGGCCTTTCTGGAGCCTACCATCGCCACATGGATGAAGCACACCATGGCCGCCAGCGAGTGGGAGAT
GGGCATGGCCTGGCTGCCTGCCTTTGTGCCTCACGTGCTGGGCGTGTACCTGACAGTGAGGCTGGCCGCC
AGGTATCCACACCTGCAGTGGCTGTATGGCGCCCTGGGCCTGGCCGTGATCGGCGCCTCCTCTTGTATCG
TGCCCGCCTGCAGATCTTTTGCCCCACTGGTGGTGTCTCTGTGCGGCCTGTGCTTCGGCATCGCCCTGGT
GGATACAGCCCTGCTGCCAACCCTGGCCTTCCTGGTGGACGTGAGACACGTGAGCGTGTATGGCTCCGTG
TATGCCATCGCCGACATCTCTTATTCCGTGGCCTACGCCCTGGGCCCTATCGTGGCCGGCCACATCGTGC
ACTCTCTGGGCTTCGAGCAGCTGTCTCTGGGCATGGGCCTGGCCAATCTGCTGTATGCCCCAGTGCTGCT
GCTGCTGAGGAACGTGGGCCTGCTGACAAGATCCCGCTCTGAGAGGGACGTGCTGCTGGATGAGCCTCCC
CAGGGCCTGTACGATGCCGTGAGACTGAGAGAGAGACCAGTGTCTGGCCAGGATGGCGAGCCACGGAGCC
CACCTGGACCATTTGACGCTTGCGAAGATGACTACAACTACTATTACACCCGAAGT
